Addgene plasmid #114066: pFastBac-GST-Mps1-KD
Purpose: protein production
Depositing lab: Geert Kops. Depositing organization: University Medical Centre Utrecht. Publication: Chromosomal instability by inefficient Mps1 auto-activation due to a weakened mitotic checkpoint and lagging chromosomes. Jelluma N, Brenkman AB, McLeod I, Yates JR 3rd, Cleveland DW, Medema RH, Kops GJ. PLoS One. 2008 Jun 11;3(6):e2415. doi: 10.1371/journal.pone.0002415. PubMed 18545697.
Backbone
  Vector backbone: pFastBac
  Vector type: Insect Expression
Growth in bacteria
  Bacterial resistance: Ampicillin, 100 μg/mL
  Growth temperature: 37°C
  Growth strain: DH5alpha
  Copy number: High Copy
Gene/Insert
  Gene/Insert name: Mps1-KD
  Species: H. sapiens (human)
  Mutation: Mps1 KD (D664A)
  Entrez Gene: TTK (a.k.a. CT96, ESK, MPH1, MPS1, MPS1L1, PYT)
  Tag / fusion protein: GST (N terminal on insert)
  Cloning method: Restriction Enzyme; 5′ cloning site Unknown (unknown if destroyed); 3′ cloning site Unknown (unknown if destroyed)
Terms and licenses: Academic/Nonprofit Terms; Industry Terms: Not Available to Industry
How to cite: pFastBac-GST-Mps1-KD was a gift from Geert Kops (Addgene plasmid # 114066 ; http://n2t.net/addgene:114066 ; RRID:Addgene_114066)
