[The description below was written by a language model from this plasmid's Addgene catalogue record and pLannotate feature annotations shown in this document.]
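Description:
pFastBac-GST-Mps1-KD is a baculovirus donor (transfer) plasmid built on the pFastBac backbone for producing a recombinant human protein in insect cells. In bacteria it is maintained at high copy through a ColE1/pUC-type origin and selected with ampicillin via the β-lactamase gene. An f1 origin is also present. The expression cassette and a gentamicin acetyltransferase marker driven by the Pc integron promoter lie between the left and right ends of a mini-Tn7 element (Tn7L and Tn7R). In pFastBac-type systems, this arrangement allows site-specific transposition of the cassette into a baculovirus shuttle genome (bacmid) propagated in E. coli. The resulting recombinant bacmid is then used to generate virus for infecting insect cells.

The payload is driven by the strong, very late polyhedrin promoter from Autographa californica nucleopolyhedrovirus and terminated by an SV40 polyadenylation signal. It encodes Schistosoma japonicum glutathione S-transferase placed upstream of the full-length human TTK coding sequence (Mps1, the dual-specificity mitotic checkpoint kinase), giving an N-terminally GST-tagged protein suited to glutathione-affinity purification. The insert carries the D664A substitution, recorded as the kinase-dead (KD) form of Mps1. The restriction sites used for cloning are not recorded.

The stated purpose is protein production. A catalytically inactive GST-Mps1 of this kind would typically serve as a negative control for, or a substrate of, active kinase in in vitro phosphorylation assays, which fits the associated work on Mps1 auto-activation and the mitotic checkpoint. The record does not give specific applications.
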