Features (pLannotate 1.2.2; 16 found; start..end, strand, type, name):
    151..242     +  promoter       polyhedrin promoter: polh from Autographa californica; promoter for the baculovirus polyhedrin gene
    285..938     +  CDS            GST26_SCHJA: Experimental evidence at protein level: Swiss-Prot protein existence level 1. GST isoenzymes appear to play a central role in the parasite detoxification system. Other functions are also suspected including a role in increasing the solubility of haematin in the parasite gut. From Schistosoma japonicum (Blood fluke).
    984..3554    +  CDS            TTK: TTK_HUMAN - Also known as MPS1, MPS1L1. Experimental evidence at protein level: Swiss-Prot protein existence level 1. Phosphorylates proteins on serine, threonine, and tyrosine (PubMed:18243099, PubMed:29162720). Probably associated with cell proliferation (PubMed:18243099). Phosphorylates MAD1L1 to promote mitotic checkpoint signaling (PubMed:29162720). Essential for chromosome alignment by enhancing AURKB activity (via direct CDCA8 phosphorylation) at the centromere, and for the mitotic checkpoint (PubMed:18243099). From Homo sapiens (Human).
   3598..3681    +  CDS            large T antigen (fragment): large T antigen from SV40 (simian virus 40)
   3704..3838    +  polyA_signal   SV40 poly(A) signal: SV40 polyadenylation signal
   3867..4032    -  mobile_element Tn7L: mini-Tn7 element (left end of the Tn7 transposon) Tn7
   4195..4211    +  CDS            lacZα (fragment): LacZα fragment of β-galactosidase; lacZ fragment
   4216..4670    +  rep_origin     f1 ori (sequence partly withheld): f1 bacteriophage origin of replication; arrow indicates direction of (+) strand synthesis
   4696..4800    +  promoter       AmpR promoter: bla
   4801..5661    +  CDS            AmpR: β-lactamase; bla; confers resistance to ampicillin, carbenicillin, and related antibiotics
   5832..6420    +  rep_origin     ori: high-copy-number ColE1/pMB1/pBR322/pUC origin of replication
   6606..6657    -  misc_feature   bom (fragment): basis of mobility region from pBR322
   6725..6949    -  mobile_element Tn7R: mini-Tn7 element (right end of the Tn7 transposon) Tn7
   7016..7549    -  CDS            GmR: gentamycin acetyltransferase; aacC1; confers resistance to gentamycin
   7719..7747    -  promoter       Pc promoter: intI1 (promoter lies within the coding sequence); class 1 integron promoter
   7725..124     -  CDS            YPR2_ECOLX (fragment) (across the origin): Protein predicted: Swiss-Prot protein existence level 4. From Escherichia coli.
>Addgene plasmid #114066 | pFastBac-GST-Mps1-KD | addgene full sequence | sequence record 221170 | Addgene NGS Result
ACCTCGGCCGTCGCGGCGCTTGCCGGTGGTGCTGACCCCGGATGAAGTGGTTCGCATCCTCGGTTTTCTG
GAAGGCGAGCATCGTTTGTTCGCCCAGGACTCTAGCTATAGTTCTAGTGGTTGGCTACGTATACTCCGGA
ATATTAATAGATCATGGAGATAATTAAAATGATAACCATCTCGCAAATAAATAAGTATTTTACTGTTTTC
GTAACAGTTTTGTAATAAAAAAACCTATAAATATTCCGGATTATTCATACCGTCCCACCATCGGGCGCGG
ATCCATGTCCCCTATACTAGGTTATTGGAAAATTAAGGGCCTTGTGCAACCCACTCGACTTCTTTTGGAA
TATCTTGAAGAAAAATATGAAGAGCATTTGTATGAGCGCGATGAAGGTGATAAATGGCGAAACAAAAAGT
TTGAATTGGGTTTGGAGTTTCCCAATCTTCCTTATTATATTGATGGTGATGTTAAATTAACACAGTCTAT
GGCCATCATACGTTATATAGCTGACAAGCACAACATGTTGGGTGGTTGTCCAAAAGAGCGTGCAGAGATT
TCAATGCTTGAAGGAGCGGTTTTGGATATTAGATACGGTGTTTCGAGAATTGCATATAGTAAAGACTTTG
AAACTCTCAAAGTTGATTTTCTTAGCAAGCTACCTGAAATGCTGAAAATGTTCGAAGATCGTTTATGTCA
TAAAACATATTTAAATGGTGATCATGTAACCCATCCTGACTTCATGTTGTATGACGCTCTTGATGTTGTT
TTATACATGGACCCAATGTGCCTGGATGCGTTCCCAAAATTAGTTTGTTTTAAAAAACGTATTGAAGCTA
TCCCACAAATTGATAAGTACTTGAAATCCAGCAAGTATATAGCATGGCCTTTGCAGGGCTGGCAAGCCAC
GTTTGGTGGTGGCGACCATCCTCCAAAATCGGATCTGGTTCCGCGTGGATCGAATTCAAAGGCCTACGTC
GAGATGGAATCCGAGGATTTAAGTGGCAGAGAATTGACAATTGATTCCATAATGAACAAAGTGAGAGACA
TTAAAAATAAGTTTAAAAATGAAGACCTTACTGATGAACTAAGCTTGAATAAAATTTCTGCTGATACTAC
AGATAACTCGGGAACTGTTAACCAAATTATGATGATGGCAAACAACCCAGAGGACTGGTTGAGTTTGTTG
CTCAAACTAGAGAAAAACAGTGTTCCGCTAAGTGATGCTCTTTTAAATAAATTGATTGGTCGTTACAGTC
AAGCAATTGAAGCGCTTCCCCCAGATAAATATGGCCAAAATGAGAGTTTTGCTAGAATTCAAGTGAGATT
TGCTGAATTAAAAGCTATTCAAGAGCCAGATGATGCACGTGACTACTTTCAAATGGCCAGAGCAAACTGC
AAGAAATTTGCTTTTGTTCATATATCTTTTGCACAATTTGAACTGTCACAAGGTAATGTCAAAAAAAGTA
AACAACTTCTTCAAAAAGCTGTAGAACGTGGAGCAGTACCACTAGAAATGCTGGAAATTGCCCTGCGGAA
TTTAAACCTCCAAAAAAAGCAGCTGCTTTCAGAGGAGGAAAAGAAGAATTTATCAGCATCTACGGTATTA
ACTGCCCAAGAATCATTTTCCGGTTCACTTGGGCATTTACAGAATAGGAACAACAGTTGTGATTCCAGAG
GACAGACTACTAAAGCCAGGTTTTTATATGGAGAGAACATGCCACCACAAGATGCAGAAATAGGTTACCG
GAATTCATTGAGACAAACTAACAAAACTAAACAGTCATGCCCATTTGGAAGAGTCCCAGTTAACCTTCTA
AATAGCCCAGATTGTGATGTGAAGACGGACGATTCAGTTGTACCTTGTTTTATGAAAAGACAAACCTCTA
GATCAGAATGCCGAGATTTGGTTGTGCCTGGATCTAAACCAAGTGGAAATGATTCCTGTGAATTAAGAAA
TTTAAAGTCTGTTCAAAATAGTCATTTCAAGGAACCTCTGGTGTCAGATGAAAAGAGTTCTGAACTTATT
ATTACTGATTCAATAACCCTGAAGAATAAAACGGAATCAAGTCTTCTAGCTAAATTAGAAGAAACTAAAG
AGTATCAAGAACCAGAGGTTCCAGAGAGTAACCAGAAACAGTGGCAATCTAAGAGAAAGTCAGAGTGTAT
TAACCAGAATCCTGCTGCATCTTCAAATCACTGGCAGATTCCGGAGTTAGCCCGAAAAGTTAATACAGAG
CAGAAACATACCACTTTTGAGCAACCTGTCTTTTCAGTTTCAAAACAGTCACCACCAATATCAACATCTA
AATGGTTTGACCCAAAATCTATTTGTAAGACACCAAGCAGCAATACCTTGGATGATTACATGAGCTGTTT
TAGAACTCCAGTTGTAAAGAATGACTTTCCACCTGCTTGTCAGTTGTCAACACCTTATGGCCAACCTGCC
TGTTTCCAGCAGCAACAGCATCAAATACTTGCCACTCCACTTCAAAATTTACAGGTTTTAGCATCTTCTT
CAGCAAATGAATGCATTTCGGTTAAAGGAAGAATTTATTCCATATTAAAGCAGATAGGAAGTGGAGGTTC
AAGCAAGGTATTTCAGGTGTTAAATGAAAAGAAACAGATATATGCTATAAAATATGTGAACTTAGAAGAA
GCAGATAACCAAACTCTTGATAGTTACCGGAACGAAATAGCTTATTTGAATAAACTACAACAACACAGTG
ATAAGATCATCCGACTTTATGATTATGAAATCACGGACCAGTACATCTACATGGTAATGGAGTGTGGAAA
TATTGATCTTAATAGTTGGCTTAAAAAGAAAAAATCCATTGATCCATGGGAACGCAAGAGTTACTGGAAA
AATATGTTAGAGGCAGTTCACACAATCCATCAACATGGCATTGTTCACAGTGATCTTAAACCAGCTAACT
TTCTGATAGTTGATGGAATGCTAAAGCTAATTGCTTTTGGGATTGCAAACCAAATGCAACCAGATACAAC
AAGTGTTGTTAAAGATTCTCAGGTTGGCACAGTTAATTATATGCCACCAGAAGCAATCAAAGATATGTCT
TCCTCCAGAGAGAATGGGAAATCTAAGTCAAAGATAAGCCCCAAAAGTGATGTTTGGTCCTTAGGATGTA
TTTTGTACTATATGACTTACGGGAAAACACCATTTCAGCAGATAATTAATCAGATTTCTAAATTACATGC
CATAATTGATCCTAATCATGAAATTGAATTTCCCGATATTCCAGAGAAAGATCTTCAAGATGTGTTAAAG
TGTTGTTTAAAAAGGGACCCAAAACAGAGGATATCCATTCCTGAGCTCCTGGCTCATCCATATGTTCAAA
TTCAAACTCATCCAGTTAACCAAATGGCCAAGGGAACCACTGAAGAAATGAAATATGTTCTGGGCCAACT
TGTTGGTCTGAATTCTCCTAACTCCATTTTGAAAGCTGCTAAAACTTTATATGAACACTATAGTGGTGGT
GAAAGTCATAATTCTTCATCCTCCAAGACTTTTGAAAAAAAAAGGGGAAAAAAATGAGTCGAGCATGCGG
TACCAAGCTTGTCGAGAAGTACTAGAGGATCATAATCAGCCATACCACATTTGTAGAGGTTTTACTTGCT
TTAAAAAACCTCCCACACCTCCCCCTGAACCTGAAACATAAAATGAATGCAATTGTTGTTGTTAACTTGT
TTATTGCAGCTTATAATGGTTACAAATAAAGCAATAGCATCACAAATTTCACAAATAAAGCATTTTTTTC
ACTGCATTCTAGTTGTGGTTTGTCCAAACTCATCAATGTATCTTATCATGTCTGGATCTGATCACTGCTT
GAGCCTAGGAGATCCGAACCAGATAAGTGAAATCTAGTTCCAAACTATTTTGTCATTTTTAATTTTCGTA
TTAGCTTACGACGCTACACCCAGTTCCCATCTATTTTGTCACTCTTCCCTAAATAATCCTTAAAAACTCC
ATTTCCACCCCTCCCAGTTCCCAACTATTTTGTCCGCCCACAGCGGGGCATTTTTCTTCCTGTTATGTTT
TTAATCAAACATCCTGCCAACTCCATGTGACAAACCGTCATCTTCGGCTACTTTTTCTCTGTCACAGAAT
GAAAATTTTTCTGTCATCTCTTCGTTATTAATGTTTGTAATTGACTGAATATCAACGCTTATTTGCAGCC
TGAATGGCGAATGGG
[124 nt withheld, positions 4216-4339]
C
[91 nt withheld, positions 4341-4431]
A
[49 nt withheld, positions 4433-4481]
CCTTTGACGTTGGAGTCCACGTTCTT
[37 nt withheld, positions 4508-4544]
ACCCTATCTCGGTCTATTCTTTTGATTTATAAGGGATTTTGCCGATTTCGGCCTATTGGTTAAAAAATGA
GCTGATTTAACAAAAATTTAACGCGAATTTTAACAAAATATTAACGCTTACAATTTAGGTGGCACTTTTC
GGGGAAATGTGCGCGGAACCCCTATTTGTTTATTTTTCTAAATACATTCAAATATGTATCCGCTCATGAG
ACAATAACCCTGATAAATGCTTCAATAATATTGAAAAAGGAAGAGTATGAGTATTCAACATTTCCGTGTC
GCCCTTATTCCCTTTTTTGCGGCATTTTGCCTTCCTGTTTTTGCTCACCCAGAAACGCTGGTGAAAGTAA
AAGATGCTGAAGATCAGTTGGGTGCACGAGTGGGTTACATCGAACTGGATCTCAACAGCGGTAAGATCCT
TGAGAGTTTTCGCCCCGAAGAACGTTTTCCAATGATGAGCACTTTTAAAGTTCTGCTATGTGGCGCGGTA
TTATCCCGTATTGACGCCGGGCAAGAGCAACTCGGTCGCCGCATACACTATTCTCAGAATGACTTGGTTG
AGTACTCACCAGTCACAGAAAAGCATCTTACGGATGGCATGACAGTAAGAGAATTATGCAGTGCTGCCAT
AACCATGAGTGATAACACTGCGGCCAACTTACTTCTGACAACGATCGGAGGACCGAAGGAGCTAACCGCT
TTTTTGCACAACATGGGGGATCATGTAACTCGCCTTGATCGTTGGGAACCGGAGCTGAATGAAGCCATAC
CAAACGACGAGCGTGACACCACGATGCCTGTAGCAATGGCAACAACGTTGCGCAAACTATTAACTGGCGA
ACTACTTACTCTAGCTTCCCGGCAACAATTAATAGACTGGATGGAGGCGGATAAAGTTGCAGGACCACTT
CTGCGCTCGGCCCTTCCGGCTGGCTGGTTTATTGCTGATAAATCTGGAGCCGGTGAGCGTGGGTCTCGCG
GTATCATTGCAGCACTGGGGCCAGATGGTAAGCCCTCCCGTATCGTAGTTATCTACACGACGGGGAGTCA
GGCAACTATGGATGAACGAAATAGACAGATCGCTGAGATAGGTGCCTCACTGATTAAGCATTGGTAACTG
TCAGACCAAGTTTACTCATATATACTTTAGATTGATTTAAAACTTCATTTTTAATTTAAAAGGATCTAGG
TGAAGATCCTTTTTGATAATCTCATGACCAAAATCCCTTAACGTGAGTTTTCGTTCCACTGAGCGTCAGA
CCCCGTAGAAAAGATCAAAGGATCTTCTTGAGATCCTTTTTTTCTGCGCGTAATCTGCTGCTTGCAAACA
AAAAAACCACCGCTACCAGCGGTGGTTTGTTTGCCGGATCAAGAGCTACCAACTCTTTTTCCGAAGGTAA
CTGGCTTCAGCAGAGCGCAGATACCAAATACTGTTCTTCTAGTGTAGCCGTAGTTAGGCCACCACTTCAA
GAACTCTGTAGCACCGCCTACATACCTCGCTCTGCTAATCCTGTTACCAGTGGCTGCTGCCAGTGGCGAT
AAGTCGTGTCTTACCGGGTTGGACTCAAGACGATAGTTACCGGATAAGGCGCAGCGGTCGGGCTGAACGG
GGGGTTCGTGCACACAGCCCAGCTTGGAGCGAACGACCTACACCGAACTGAGATACCTACAGCGTGAGCT
ATGAGAAAGCGCCACGCTTCCCGAAGGGAGAAAGGCGGACAGGTATCCGGTAAGCGGCAGGGTCGGAACA
GGAGAGCGCACGAGGGAGCTTCCAGGGGGAAACGCCTGGTATCTTTATAGTCCTGTCGGGTTTCGCCACC
TCTGACTTGAGCGTCGATTTTTGTGATGCTCGTCAGGGGGGCGGAGCCTATGGAAAAACGCCAGCAACGC
GGCCTTTTTACGGTTCCTGGCCTTTTGCTGGCCTTTTGCTCACATGTTCTTTCCTGCGTTATCCCCTGAT
TCTGTGGATAACCGTATTACCGCCTTTGAGTGAGCTGATACCGCTCGCCGCAGCCGAACGACCGAGCGCA
GCGAGTCAGTGAGCGAGGAAGCGGAAGAGCGCCTGATGCGGTATTTTCTCCTTACGCATCTGTGCGGTAT
TTCACACCGCATAGACCAGCCGCGTAACCTGGCAAAATCGGTTACGGTTGAGTAATAAATGGATGCCCTG
CGTAAGCGGGTGTGGGCGGACAATAAAGTCTTAAACTGAACAAAATAGATCTAAACTATGACAATAAAGT
CTTAAACTAGACAGAATAGTTGTAAACTGAAATCAGTCCAGTTATGCTGTGAAAAAGCATACTGGACTTT
TGTTATGGCTAAAGCAAACTCTTCATTTTCTGAAGTGCAAATTGCCCGTCGTATTAAAGAGGGGCGTGGC
CAAGGGCATGGTAAAGACTATATTCGCGGCGTTGTGACAATTTACCGAACAACTCCGCGGCCGGGAAGCC
GATCTCGGCTTGAACGAATTGTTAGGTGGCGGTACTTGGGTCGATATCAAAGTGCATCACTTCTTCCCGT
ATGCCCAACTTTGTATAGAGAGCCACTGCGGGATCGTCACCGTAATCTGCTTGCACGTAGATCACATAAG
CACCAAGCGCGTTGGCCTCATGCTTGAGGAGATTGATGAGCGCGGTGGCAATGCCCTGCCTCCGGTGCTC
GCCGGAGACTGCGAGATCATAGATATAGATCTCACTACGCGGCTGCTCAAACTTGGGCAGAACGTAAGCC
GCGAGAGCGCCAACAACCGCTTCTTGGTCGAAGGCAGCAAGCGCGATGAATGTCTTACTACGGAGCAAGT
TCCCGAGGTAATCGGAGTCCGGCTGATGTTGGGAGTAGGTGGCTACGTCTCCGAACTCACGACCGAAAAG
ATCAAGAGCAGCCCGCATGGATTTGACTTGGTCAGGGCCGAGCCTACATGTGCGAATGATGCCCATACTT
GAGCCACCTAACTTTGTTTTAGGGCGACTGCCCTGCTGCGTAACATCGTTGCTGCTCCATAACATCAAAC
ATCGACCCACGGCGTAACGCGCTTGCTGCTTGGATGCCCGAGGCATAGACTGTACAAAAAAACAGTCATA
ACAAGCCATGAAAACCGCCACTGCGCCGTTACCACCGCTGCGTTCGGTCAAGGTTCTGGACCAGTTGCGT
GAGCGCATACGCTACTTGCATTACAGTTTACGAACCGAACAGGCTTATGTCAACTGGGTTCGTGCCTTCA
TCCGTTTCCACGGTGTGCGTCACCCGGCAACCTTGGGCAGCAGCGAAGTCGAGGCATTTCTGTCCTGGCT
GGCGAACGAGCGCAAGGTTTCGGTCTCCACGCATCGTCAGGCATTGGCGGCCTTGCTGTTCTTCTACGGC
AAGGTGCTGTGCACGGATCTGCCCTGGCTTCAGGAGATCGGAAG
