>Addgene plasmid #114066 | pFastBac-GST-Mps1-KD | depositor partial sequence | sequence record 215361 | human Mps1-D664A ORF lacking ATG
GAATCCGAGGATTTAAGTGGCAGAGAATTGACAATTGATTCCATAATGAACAAAGTGAGAGACATTAAAA
ATAAGTTTAAAAATGAAGACCTTACTGATGAACTAAGCTTGAATAAAATTTCTGCTGATACTACAGATAA
CTCGGGAACTGTTAACCAAATTATGATGATGGCAAACAACCCAGAGGACTGGTTGAGTTTGTTGCTCAAA
CTAGAGAAAAACAGTGTTCCGCTAAGTGATGCTCTTTTAAATAAATTGATTGGTCGTTACAGTCAAGCAA
TTGAAGCGCTTCCCCCAGATAAATATGGCCAAAATGAGAGTTTTGCTAGAATTCAAGTGAGATTTGCTGA
ATTAAAAGCTATTCAAGAGCCAGATGATGCACGTGACTACTTTCAAATGGCCAGAGCAAACTGCAAGAAA
TTTGCTTTTGTTCATATATCTTTTGCACAATTTGAACTGTCACAAGGTAATGTCAAAAAAAGTAAACAAC
TTCTTCAAAAAGCTGTAGAACGTGGAGCAGTACCACTAGAAATGCTGGAAATTGCCCTGCGGAATTTAAA
CCTCCAAAAAAAGCAGCTGCTTTCAGAGGAGGAAAAGAAGAATTTATCAGCATCTACGGTATTAACTGCC
CAAGAATCATTTTCCGGTTCACTTGGGCATTTACAGAATAGGAACAACAGTTGTGATTCCAGAGGACAGA
CTACTAAAGCCAGGTTTTTATATGGAGAGAACATGCCACCACAAGATGCAGAAATAGGTTACCGGAATTC
ATTGAGACAAACTAACAAAACTAAACAGTCATGCCCATTTGGAAGAGTCCCAGTTAACCTTCTAAATAGC
CCAGATTGTGATGTGAAGACAGATGATTCAGTTGTACCTTGTTTTATGAAAAGACAAACCTCTAGATCAG
AATGCCGAGATTTGGTTGTGCCTGGATCTAAACCAAGTGGAAATGATTCCTGTGAATTAAGAAATTTAAA
GTCTGTTCAAAATAGTCATTTCAAGGAACCTCTGGTGTCAGATGAAAAGAGTTCTGAACTTATTATTACT
GATTCAATAACCCTGAAGAATAAAACGGAATCAAGTCTTCTAGCTAAATTAGAAGAAACTAAAGAGTATC
AAGAACCAGAGGTTCCAGAGAGTAACCAGAAACAGTGGCAATCTAAGAGAAAGTCAGAGTGTATTAACCA
GAATCCTGCTGCATCTTCAAATCACTGGCAGATTCCGGAGTTAGCCCGAAAAGTTAATACAGAGCAGAAA
CATACCACTTTTGAGCAACCTGTCTTTTCAGTTTCAAAACAGTCACCACCAATATCAACATCTAAATGGT
TTGACCCAAAATCTATTTGTAAGACACCAAGCAGCAATACCTTGGATGATTACATGAGCTGTTTTAGAAC
TCCAGTTGTAAAGAATGACTTTCCACCTGCTTGTCAGTTGTCAACACCTTATGGCCAACCTGCCTGTTTC
CAGCAGCAACAGCATCAAATACTTGCCACTCCACTTCAAAATTTACAGGTTTTAGCATCTTCTTCAGCAA
ATGAATGCATTTCGGTTAAAGGAAGAATTTATTCCATTTTAAAGCAGATAGGAAGTGGAGGTTCAAGCAA
GGTATTTCAGGTGTTAAATGAAAAGAAACAGATATATGCTATAAAATATGTGAACTTAGAAGAAGCAGAT
AACCAAACTCTTGATAGTTACCGGAACGAAATAGCTTATTTGAATAAACTACAACAACACAGTGATAAGA
TCATCCGACTTTATGATTATGAAATCACGGACCAGTACATCTACATGGTAATGGAGTGTGGAAATATTGA
TCTTAATAGTTGGCTTAAAAAGAAAAAATCCATTGATCCATGGGAACGCAAGAGTTACTGGAAAAATATG
TTAGAGGCAGTTCACACAATCCATCAACATGGCATTGTTCACAGTGATCTTAAACCAGCTAACTTTCTGA
TAGTTGATGGAATGCTAAAGCTAATTGCTTTTGGGATTGCAAACCAAATGCAACCAGATACAACAAGTGT
TGTTAAAGATTCTCAGGTTGGCACAGTTAATTATATGCCACCAGAAGCAATCAAAGATATGTCTTCCTCC
AGAGAGAATGGGAAATCTAAGTCAAAGATAAGCCCCAAAAGTGATGTTTGGTCCTTAGGATGTATTTTGT
ACTATATGACTTACGGGAAAACACCATTTCAGCAGATAATTAATCAGATTTCTAAATTACATGCCATAAT
TGATCCTAATCATGAAATTGAATTTCCCGATATTCCAGAGAAAGATCTTCAAGATGTGTTAAAGTGTTGT
TTAAAAAGGGACCCAAAACAGAGGATATCCATTCCTGAGCTCCTGGCTCATCCCTATGTTCAAATTCAAA
CTCATCCAGTTAACCAAATGGCCAAGGGAACCACTGAAGAAATGAAATATGTTCTGGGCCAACTTGTTGG
TCTGAATTCTCCTAACTCCATTTTGAAAGCTGCTAAAACTTTATATGAACACTATAGTGGTGGTGAAAGT
CATAATTCTTCATCCTCCAAGACTTTTGAAAAAAAAAGGGGAAAAAAATGA
